Addgene plasmid #36328: pUX19
Purpose: (Empty Backbone)
Depositing lab: Gary Roberts. Depositing organization: University of Wisconsin, Madison.
Backbone
  Vector backbone: pUK21
  Backbone manufacturer: Vieira and Messing, 1991
  Backbone size (bp): 3868
  Modifications to backbone: A 778bp oriT (Mob) HaeII fragment from pSUP202 was cloned into pUK21 at an HaeII site upstream of the lac region.
  Vector type: Bacterial Expression ; Suicide vector for R. rubrum
  Promoter: reduce strength lacZ
Growth in bacteria
  Bacterial resistance: Kanamycin, 50 μg/mL
  Growth temperature: 37°C
  Growth strain: DH5alpha
  Copy number: High Copy
Gene/Insert
  Cloning method: Restriction Enzyme
  Sequencing primers: 5′ none; 3′ LacI-R or LacZ-R
Terms and licenses: Academic/Nonprofit Terms; Industry Terms: Not Available to Industry
Depositor comments: Constructed by D. P. Lies and G. P. Roberts
How to cite: pUX19 was a gift from Gary Roberts (Addgene plasmid # 36328 ; http://n2t.net/addgene:36328 ; RRID:Addgene_36328)
