[The description below was written by a language model from this plasmid's Addgene catalogue record.]
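Description:
pUX19 is an empty-backbone bacterial cloning vector derived from pUK21, a kanamycin-resistant, high-copy plasmid of the pUC family. It is maintained in standard E. coli cloning strains under kanamycin selection, and the record lists a backbone size of 3868 bp. The defining modification is a 778 bp HaeII fragment from pSUP202 carrying an origin of transfer (oriT/Mob), inserted at a HaeII site upstream of the lac region. This oriT allows the plasmid to be mobilized by conjugation from an E. coli donor that supplies the transfer functions in trans into recipient bacteria that are difficult to transform directly.

The vector is catalogued as a suicide vector for Rhodospirillum rubrum. A suicide vector replicates in E. coli but cannot be maintained as a free plasmid in the recipient, so kanamycin-resistant exconjugants are expected to arise only when the plasmid integrates into the recipient genome through homologous recombination with a cloned fragment. This makes such vectors suited to insertional gene disruption, allele exchange or chromosomal integration of constructs, although the record does not describe specific applications. No insert is present. Fragments are introduced by restriction enzyme cloning into the lac region, where the promoter is described as a reduced-strength lacZ promoter. The record gives no further detail on the polylinker, on whether blue/white screening applies, or on the origin of replication, and no feature table is supplied.
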