>Addgene plasmid #36328 | pUX19 | addgene partial sequence | sequence record 47891 | M13pUC-Fwd 5'-CCCAGTCACGACGTTGTAAAACG-3'
GACTCACTATAGGGCGAATTGGGGATCGATCCACTAGTTCTAGAGCGGCCGCCACGGCGATATCGGATCC
ATATGACGTCGACGCGTCTGCAGAAGCTTCGAATTCGAGCTCCCGGGTACCATGGCATGCATCGATAGAT
CTCGAGGCCTCGGACTAGTGGCGTAATCATGGTCATAGCTGTTTCCTGTGTGAAATTGTTATCCGCTCAC
AATTCCACACAACATACGAGCCGCGGAAGCATAAAGTGTAAAGCCTGGGGTGCCTAATGAGTGAGCTAAC
TCACATTAATTGCGTTGCGCTCACTGCCCGCTTTCCAGTCGGGAAACCTGTCGTGCCAGCTGCATTAATG
AATCGGCCAACGCGCGGGGAGAGGCGGTTTGCGTATTGGGCGCTTTTCCGCTGCATAACCCTGCTTCGGG
GTCATTATAGCGATTTTTTCGGTATATCCATCCTTTTTCGCACGATATACAGGATTTTGCCAAAGGGTTC
GTGTAGACTTTCCTTGGTGTATCCAACGGCGTCAGCCGGGCAGGATAGGTGAAGTAGGCCCACCCGCGAG
CGGGTGTTCCTTCTTCACTGTCCCTTATTCGCACCTGGCGGTGCTCAACGGGAATCCTGCTCTGCGAGGC
TGGCCGGCTACCGCCGGCGTAACAGATGAGGGCAAGCGGATGGCTGATGAAACCAAGCCAACCAGGAAGG
GCAGCCCACCTATCAAGGTGTACTGCCTTCCAGACGAACGAAGAGCGATTGAGGAAAAGGCGGCGGCGGC
CGGCATGAGCCTGTCGGCCTACCTGCTGGCCGTCGGCCAGGGCTACAAAATCACGGGCGTCGTGGACTAT
GAGCACGTCCGCGAGCTGGC
